>Addgene plasmid #243835 | pBSKa1_FRTkanFRT | addgene full sequence | sequence record 492111 | Addgene NGS Result
CGTCTCAGGAGATTCCGGGGATCCGTCGACCTGCAGTTCGAAGTTCCTATTCTCTAGAAAGTATAGGAAC
TTCAGAGCGCTTTTGAAGCTCACGCTGCCGCAAGCACTCAGGGCGCAAGGGCTGCTAAAGGAAGCGGAAC
ACGTAGAAAGCCAGTCCGCAGAAACGGTGCTGACCCCGGATGAATGTCAGCTACTGGGCTATCTGGACAA
GGGAAAACGCAAGCGCAAAGAGAAAGCAGGTAGCTTGCAGTGGGCTTACATGGCGATAGCTAGACTGGGC
GGTTTTATGGACAGCAAGCGAACCGGAATTGCCAGCTGGGGCGCCCTCTGGTAAGGTTGGGAAGCCCTGC
AAAGTAAACTGGATGGCTTTCTTGCCGCCAAGGATCTGATGGCGCAGGGGATCAAGATCTGATCAAGAGA
CAGGATGAGGATCGTTTCGCATGATTGAACAAGATGGATTGCACGCAGGTTCTCCGGCCGCTTGGGTGGA
GAGGCTATTCGGCTATGACTGGGCACAACAGACAATCGGCTGCTCTGATGCCGCCGTGTTCCGGCTGTCA
GCGCAGGGGCGCCCGGTTCTTTTTGTCAAGACCGACCTGTCCGGTGCCCTGAATGAACTGCAGGACGAGG
CAGCGCGGCTATCGTGGCTGGCCACGACGGGCGTTCCTTGCGCAGCTGTGCTCGACGTTGTCACTGAAGC
GGGAAGGGACTGGCTGCTATTGGGCGAAGTGCCGGGGCAGGATCTCCTGTCATCTCACCTTGCTCCTGCC
GAGAAAGTATCCATCATGGCTGATGCAATGCGGCGGCTGCATACGCTTGATCCGGCTACCTGCCCATTCG
ACCACCAAGCGAAACATCGCATCGAGCGAGCACGTACTCGGATGGAAGCCGGTCTTGTCGATCAGGATGA
TCTGGACGAAGAGCATCAGGGGCTCGCGCCAGCCGAACTGTTCGCCAGGCTCAAGGCGCGCATGCCCGAC
GGCGAGGATCTCGTCGTGACCCATGGCGATGCCTGCTTGCCGAATATCATGGTGGAAAATGGCCGCTTTT
CTGGATTCATCGACTGTGGCCGGCTGGGTGTGGCGGACCGCTATCAGGACATAGCGTTGGCTACCCGTGA
TATTGCTGAAGAGCTTGGCGGCGAATGGGCTGACCGCTTCCTCGTGCTTTACGGTATCGCCGCTCCCGAT
TCGCAGCGCATCGCCTTCTATCGCCTTCTTGACGAGTTCTTCTAATAAGGGGATCTTGAAGTTCCTATTC
CGAAGTTCCTATTCTCTAGAAAGTATAGGAACTTCGAAGCAGCTCCAGCCTACACGCTGTCATGAGACGA
ATTCTGACACGGTTATCCACAGAATCAGGGGATAACGCAGGAAAGAACATGTGAGCAAAAGGCCAGCAAA
AGGCCAGGAACCGTAAAAAGGCCGCGTTGCTGGCGTTTTTCCATAGGCTCCGCCCCCCTGACGAGCATCA
CAAAAATCGACGCTCAAGTCAGAGGTGGCGAAACCCGACAGGACTATAAAGATACCAGGCGTTTCCCCCT
GGAAGCTCCCTCGTGCGCTCTCCTGTTCCGACCCTGCCGCTTACCGGATACCTGTCCGCCTTTCTCCCTT
CGGGAAGCGTGGCGCTTTCTCATAGCTCACGCTGTAGGTATCTCAGTTCGGTGTAGGTCGTTCGCTCCAA
GCTGGGCTGTGTGCACGAACCCCCCGTTCAGCCCGACCGCTGCGCCTTATCCGGTAACTATCGTCTTGAG
TCCAACCCGGTAAGACACGACTTATCGCCACTGGCAGCAGCCACTGGTAACAGGATTAGCAGAGCGAGGT
ATGTAGGCGGTGCTACAGAGTTCTTGAAGTGGTGGCCTAACTACGGCTACACTAGAAGAACAGTATTTGG
TATCTGCGCTCTGCTGAAGCCAGTTACCTTCGGAAAAAGAGTTGGTAGCTCTTGATCCGGCAAACAAACC
ACCGCTGGTAGCGGTGGTTTTTTTGTTTGCAAGCAGCAGATTACGCGCAGAAAAAAAGGATCTCAAGAAG
ATCCTTTGATCTTTTCTACGGGGTCTGACGCTCAGTGGAACGAAAACTCACGTTAAGGGATTTTGGTCAT
GAGATTATCAAAAAGGATCTTCACCTAGATCCTTTTGTGATGATCGGCACGTAAGAGGTTCCAACTTTCA
CCATAATGAAATAAGATCACTACCGGGCGTATTTTTTGAGTTATCGAGATTTTCAGGAGCTAAGGAAGCT
AAAATGAGCCATATTCAACGGGAAACGTCTTGCTCAAGGCCGCGATTAAATTCCAACATGGATGCTGATT
TATATGGGTATAAATGGGCTCGCGATAATGTCGGGCAATCAGGTGCGACAATCTACCGATTGTATGGGAA
GCCCGATGCGCCAGAGTTGTTTCTGAAACATGGCAAAGGTAGCGTTGCCAATGATGTTACAGATGAGATG
GTCAGACTAAACTGGCTGACGGAATTTATGCCTCTTCCGACCATCAAGCATTTTATCCGTACTCCTGATG
ATGCATGGTTACTCACCACTGCGATCCCAGGGAAAACAGCATTCCAGGTATTAGAAGAATATCCTGATTC
AGGTGAAAATATTGTTGATGCGCTGGCAGTGTTCCTGCGCCGGTTGCATTCGATTCCTGTTTGTAATTGT
CCTTTTAACAGCGATCGCGTATTTCGACTCGCTCAGGCGCAATCACGAATGAATAACGGTTTGGTTGATG
CGAGTGATTTTGATGACGAGCGTAATGGCTGGCCTGTTGAACAAGTCTGGAAAGAAATGCATAAACTTTT
GCCATTCTCACCGGATTCAGTCGTCACTCATGGTGATTTCTCACTTGATAACCTTATTTTTGACGAGGGG
AAATTAATAGGTTGTATTGATGTTGGACGAGTCGGAATCGCAGACCGATACCAGGATCTTGCCATCCTAT
GGAACTGCCTCGGTGAGTTTTCTCCTTCATTACAGAAACGGCTTTTTCAAAAATATGGTATTGATAATCC
TGATATGAATAAATTGCAGTTTCATTTGATGCTCGATGAGTTTTTCTGATTTTTTTTAAGGCAGTTATTG
GTGCCCTTAAACGCCTGGTTGCTACGCCTGAATAAGTGATAATAAGCGGATGAATGGCAGAAATTCGATG
ATAAGCTGTCAAACATGATGT
[125 nt withheld, positions 3172-3296]
C
[91 nt withheld, positions 3298-3388]
AGGGTGATGGTTCACGTAGTGGGCCAGCGCCCTGATAGACGGTTTTTCGCCCTTTGACGTTGGAGTCCAC
GTTCTTT
[37 nt withheld, positions 3466-3502]
ACCCTATCTCGGTCTATTCTTTTGATTTATAAGGGATTTTGCCGATTTCGGCCTATTGGTTAAAAAATGA
GCTGATTTAACAAAAATTTAACGCGAATTTTAACAAAATATTAACGCTTACAATTTTAACGAATT
Features (pLannotate 1.2.2; 9 found; start..end, strand, type, name):
     40..73      +  protein_bind   FRT (minimal): supports FLP-mediated excision but not integration (Turan and Bode, 2011) FLP recombinase from the Saccharomyces cerevisiae 2μ plasmid
     80..409     +  CDS            tnpA (fragment): TN5P_ECOLX - Also known as tnp. Experimental evidence at protein level: Swiss-Prot protein existence level 1. Mediates transposition of transposon Tn5 by a 'cut and paste' mechanism. First, the monomeric transposase binds the 19 bp inverted DNA repeats flanking the transposon. Then, dimerization of the DNA- bound transposase creates a synaptic DNA complex. After nicking of the first DNA strand, excision of the transposon proceeds through a series of intermediates. The transposase then mediates the insertion of the transposon at a new site by strand transfer. The activity of the wild- type tran
    441..1232    +  CDS            neo: KKA2_KLEPN - Also known as kan, nptII. Experimental evidence at protein level: Swiss-Prot protein existence level 1. Resistance to kanamycin, neomycin, paromomycin, ribostamycin, butirosin and gentamicin B. From Klebsiella pneumoniae.
   1248..1295    +  protein_bind   FRT: FLP-mediated recombination occurs in the 8-bp core sequence TCTAGAAA (Turan and Bode, 2011). FLP recombinase from the Saccharomyces cerevisiae 2μ plasmid
   1438..2026    -  rep_origin     ori: high-copy-number ColE1/pMB1/pBR322/pUC origin of replication
   2141..2243    +  promoter       cat promoter: promoter of the E. coli cat gene encoding chloramphenicol acetyltransferase
   2244..3057    +  CDS            KanR (fragment): aminoglycoside phosphotransferase; aph(3')-Ia; confers resistance to kanamycin in bacteria or G418 (Geneticin®) in eukaryotes
   3145..3162    -  promoter       tet promoter (fragment): E. coli promoter for tetracycline efflux protein gene
   3173..3628    +  rep_origin     f1 ori (sequence partly withheld): f1 bacteriophage origin of replication; arrow indicates direction of (+) strand synthesis
