[The description below was written by a language model from this plasmid's Addgene catalogue record and pLannotate feature annotations shown in this document.]
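Description:
pBSKa1_FRTkanFRT is a small (about 3.6 kb) high-copy bacterial plasmid from a GoldenBraid2.0 toolkit adapted for E. coli and related enteric bacteria. It is built on a pBSK backbone and, as the "a1" in its name suggests, appears to be an alpha-level GoldenBraid vector. It replicates from a ColE1/pUC-type origin and also carries an f1 phage origin, which in general permits single-stranded DNA production. The backbone is selected with kanamycin. The feature table shows a backbone aminoglycoside phosphotransferase gene of the aph(3')-Ia type, annotated as a fragment, placed directly downstream of a cat promoter. A short fragment of a tet promoter is also annotated nearby.

The payload is a roughly 1.3 kb synthetic cassette, listed as aph and installed by Golden Gate cloning. It consists of a second, distinct kanamycin/neomycin resistance gene (neo, nptII type) bracketed by two same-orientation FRT sites. One is annotated as a minimal FRT and the other as a longer FRT. A stretch annotated as a Tn5 transposase fragment lies upstream of neo. It is probably residual Tn5 sequence that normally precedes this marker, and may include its native promoter, but no separate promoter is annotated for neo. Because the FRT sites are direct repeats, Flp recombinase can excise the marker and leave a single FRT scar.

The cassette is formatted in the GoldenBraid grammar as if it were a completed transcription unit. It can therefore be combined with another transcription unit in an omega-level assembly, linking a gene of interest to a selectable marker that can later be removed. The record does not describe specific downstream applications.
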