Addgene plasmid #243835: pBSKa1_FRTkanFRT
Purpose: GoldenBraid2.0 Flp recombinase excisable antibiotic resistance cassette in the grammar of an assembled transcription unit. May be omega-assembled with another transcription unit.
Depositing lab: Christophe Herman. Depositing organization: Baylor College of Medicine. Publication: GoldenBraid2.0 E. coli: a comprehensive and characterized toolkit for enterics. Cooke MB, Welch KT, Ramirez LD, Wen AX, Marciano DC, Herman C. Synth Biol (Oxf). 2025 Aug 14;10(1):ysaf015. doi: 10.1093/synbio/ysaf015. eCollection 2025. PubMed 40927394.
Backbone
  Vector backbone: pBSK
  Vector type: Bacterial Expression
Growth in bacteria
  Bacterial resistance: Kanamycin, 50 μg/mL
  Growth temperature: 37°C
  Growth strain: DH5alpha
  Copy number: High Copy
Gene/Insert
  Gene/Insert name: aph
  Species: Synthetic
  Insert size (bp): 1307
  Cloning method: Golden Gate
Terms and licenses: Academic/Nonprofit Terms; Industry Terms: Not Available to Industry
How to cite: pBSKa1_FRTkanFRT was a gift from Christophe Herman (Addgene plasmid # 243835 ; http://n2t.net/addgene:243835 ; RRID:Addgene_243835)
